Addgene plasmid #187489: AB_pRha
Purpose: L0 donor AB - Promoter, rhamnose-inducible promoter expression in E. coli
Depositing lab: Bernardo Pollak. Publication: Universal loop assembly: open, efficient and cross-kingdom DNA fabrication. Pollak B, Matute T, Nunez I, Cerda A, Lopez C, Vargas V, Kan A, Bielinski V, von Dassow P, Dupont CL, Federici F. Synth Biol (Oxf). 2020;5(1):ysaa001. doi: 10.1093/synbio/ysaa001. Epub 2020 Feb 5. PubMed 32161816.
Backbone
  Vector backbone: pL0R
  Vector type: Synthetic Biology
Growth in bacteria
  Bacterial resistance: Spectinomycin, 50 μg/mL
  Growth temperature: 37°C
  Growth strain: DH5alpha
  Copy number: High Copy
Gene/Insert
  Gene/Insert name: pRha
  Species: Synthetic
  Mutation: -
  Cloning method: Restriction Enzyme; 5′ cloning site BsaI (destroyed during cloning); 3′ cloning site BsaI (destroyed during cloning)
How to cite: AB_pRha was a gift from Bernardo Pollak (Addgene plasmid # 187489)
