[The description below was written by a language model from this plasmid's Addgene catalogue record and pLannotate feature annotations shown in this document.]
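Description:
AB_pRha is a small (about 2.2 kb) Level 0 donor plasmid from the Universal Loop assembly toolkit, a Type IIS restriction enzyme-based system for hierarchical DNA fabrication across different host kingdoms. It is built on the pL0R backbone and classed as a synthetic biology vector. It is propagated in E. coli through a high-copy ColE1/pMB1/pUC-type origin of replication. Selection relies on aadA, an aminoglycoside adenylyltransferase that confers resistance to spectinomycin (and streptomycin). The feature table also picks up a short fragment annotated as Tn5 transposase and a remnant of a pUC18/19 multiple cloning site next to the resistance gene. These appear to be backbone leftovers rather than functional elements.

The payload is pRha, annotated as the rhaB promoter of the E. coli rhaBAD operon. This promoter gives tight induction with L-rhamnose and is repressed by D-glucose, and its regulation depends on the RhaR and RhaS activators. No regulator gene is annotated on the plasmid, so these would presumably be supplied by the host. The "AB" in the name marks the part's position in the assembly syntax, corresponding to the promoter slot. The part was cloned using BsaI sites that were destroyed in the process. The record does not specify the flanking overhangs or the sites used to release the part in later assembly steps.

The plasmid carries no coding sequence or terminator downstream of the promoter, so it is not an expression vector in its own right. It instead serves as a reusable promoter module, to be combined with other Level 0 parts into transcription units for rhamnose-inducible gene expression in E. coli.
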