Features (pLannotate 1.2.2; 5 found; start..end, strand, type, name):
    470..1258    -  CDS            aadA: S3AD_ECOLX - Experimental evidence at protein level: Swiss-Prot protein existence level 1. Mediates bacterial resistance to the antibiotics streptomycin and spectinomycin. From Escherichia coli.
   1290..1406    -  CDS            tnpA (fragment): TN5P_ECOLX - Also known as tnp. Experimental evidence at protein level: Swiss-Prot protein existence level 1. Mediates transposition of transposon Tn5 by a 'cut and paste' mechanism. First, the monomeric transposase binds the 19 bp inverted DNA repeats flanking the transposon. Then, dimerization of the DNA- bound transposase creates a synaptic DNA complex. After nicking of the first DNA strand, excision of the transposon proceeds through a series of intermediates. The transposase then mediates the insertion of the transposon at a new site by strand transfer. The activity of the wild- type tran
   1407..1439    -  misc_feature   MCS (fragment): pUC18/19 multiple cloning site
   1706..1822    +  promoter       rhaB promoter: promoter of the E. coli rhaBAD operon, conferring tight induction with L-rhamnose and repression with D-glucose in the presence of RhaR and RhaS (Giacalone et al., 2006)
   1970..376     -  rep_origin     ori (across the origin): high-copy-number ColE1/pMB1/pBR322/pUC origin of replication
>Addgene plasmid #187489 | AB_pRha | addgene full sequence | sequence record 368370 | Addgene NGS Result
TCTCAGTTCGGTGTAGGTCGTTCGCTCCAAGCTGGGCTGTGTGCACGAACCCCCCGTTCAGCCCGACCGC
TGCGCCTTATCCGGTAACTATCGTCTTGAGTCCAACCCGGTAAGACACGACTTATCGCCACTGGCAGCAG
CCACTGGTAACAGGATTAGCAGAGCGAGGTATGTAGGCGGTGCTACAGAGTTCTTGAAGTGGTGGCCTAA
CTACGGCTACACTAGAAGAACAGTATTTGGTATCTGCGCTCTGCTGAAGCCAGTTACCTTCGGAAAAAGA
GTTGGTAGCTCTTGATCCGGCAAACAAACCACCGCTGGTAGCGGTGGTTTTTTTGTTTGCAAGCAGCAGA
TTACGCGCAGAAAAAAAGGATCTCAAGAAGATCCTTTGATCTTTTCTACGGGGTCTGACGCTCAGTGGAA
CGAAAACTCACGTTAAGGGATTTTGGTCATGCATTCTAGGTGATTATTATTTGCCGACTACCTTGGTGAT
CTCGCCTTTCACGTAGTGGACAAATTCTTCCAACTGATCTGCGCGCGAGGCCAAGCGATCTTCTTCTTGT
CCAAGATAAGCCTGTCTAGCTTCAAGTATGACGGGCTGATACTGGGCCGGCAGGCGCTCCATTGCCCAGT
CGGCAGCGACATCCTTCGGCGCGATTTTGCCGGTTACTGCGCTGTACCAAATGCGGGACAACGTAAGCAC
TACATTTCGCTCATCGCCAGCCCAGTCGGGCGGCGAGTTCCATAGCGTTAAGGTTTCATTTAGCGCCTCA
AATAGATCCTGTTCAGGAACCGGATCAAAGAGTTCCTCCGCCGCTGGACCTACCAAGGCAACGCTATGTT
CTCTTGCTTTTGTCAGCAAGATAGCCAGATCAATGTCGATCGTGGCTGGCTCGAAGATACCAGCAAGAAT
GTCATTGCGCTGCCATTCTCCAAATTGCAGTTCGCGCTTAGCTGGATAACGCCACGGAATGATGTCGTCG
TGCACAACAATGGTGACTTCTACAGCGCGGAGAATCTCACTCTCTCCAGGGGAAGCCGAAGTTTCCAAAA
GGTCGTTGATCAAAGCTCGCCGCGTTGTTTCATCAAGCCTTACGGTCACCGTAACCAGCAAATCAATATC
ACTGTGTGGCTTCAGGCCGCCATCCACTGCGGAGCCGTACAAATGTACGGCCAGCAACGTCGGTTCGAGA
TGGCGCTCGATGACGCCAACTACCTCTGATAGTTGAGTCGATACTTCGGCGATCACCGCTTCCCTCATGC
GAAACGATCCTCATCCTGTCTCTTGATCAGATATTGATCCCCTGCGCCATCAGATCCTTGGCGGCAAGAA
AGCCATCCAGTTTACTTTGCAGGGCTTCCCAACCTTACCAGAGGGCGCCCCAGCTGGCAATTCCGGTTCG
CTTGCTAAGCTTGCATGCCTGCAAGTCGACTCTAGAGGAGCGGTGATCACAGGCAGCAACGCTCTGTCAT
CGTTACAATCAACATGCTACCCTCCGCGAGATCATCCGTGTTTCAAACCCGGCAGCTTAGTTGCCGTTCT
TCCGAATAGCATCGGTAACATGAGCAAAGTCTGCCGCCTTACAACGGCTCTCCCGCTGACGCCGTCCCGG
ACTGATGGGCTGCCTGTATCGAGTGGTGATTTTGTGCCGAGCTCATTACTCGCATCCATTCTCAGGCTGT
CTCGTCTCGTCTCAGGTCTCCGGAGCCACAATTCAGCAAATTGTGAACATCATCACGTTCATCTTTCCCT
GGTTGCCAATGGCCCATTTTCCTGTCAGTAACGAGAAGGTCGCGTATTCAGGCGCTTTTTAGACTGGTCG
TAATGAATACTCGAGACCACCAGGATACATAGATTACCACAACTCCGAGCCCTTCCACCCACAGAATCAG
GGGATAACGCAGGAAAGAACATGTGAGCAAAAGGCCAGCAAAAGGCAAGGAACCGTAAAAAGGCCGCGTT
GCTGGCGTTTTTCCATAGGCTCCGCCCCCCTGACGAGCATCACAAAAATCGACGCTCAAGTCAGAGGTGG
CGAAACCCGACAGGACTATAAAGATACCAGGCGTTTCCCCCTGGAAGCTCCCTCGTGCGCTCTCCTGTTC
CGACCCTGCCGCTTACCGGATACCTGTCCGCCTTTCTCCCTTCGGGAAGCGTGGCGCTTTCTCATAGCTC
ACGCTGTAGGTA
